>Addgene plasmid #78912 | HA-BAP1-F81V-GFP | addgene partial sequence | sequence record 150387 | CMV-F 5'-CGCAAATGGGCGGTAGGCGTG-3'
ACCGTCAGATCCGCTAGCGCTACCGGACTCAGATCTCGAGCTCAAGCTTCGAATTCCAATGGCTTACCCA
TACGATGTTCCAGATTACGCTATGAATAAGGGCTGGCTGGAGCTGGAGAGCGACCCAGGCCTCTTCACCC
TGCTCGTGGAAGATTTCGGTGTCAAGGGGGTGCAAGTGGAGGAGATCTACGACCTTCAGAGCAAATGTCA
GGGCCCTGTATATGGATTTATCTTCCTGTTCAAATGGATCGAAGAGCGCCGGTCCCGGCGAAAGGTCTCT
ACCTTGGTGGATGATACGTCCGTGATTGATGATGATATTGTGAATAACATGGTCTTTGCCCACCAGCTGA
TACCCAACTCTTGTGCAACTCATGCCTTGCTGAGCGTGCTCCTGAACTGCAGCAGCGTGGACCTGGGACC
CACCCTGAGTCGCATGAAGGACTTCACCAAGGGTTTCAGCCCTGAGAGCAAAGGATATGCGATTGGCAAT
GCCCCGGAGTTGGCCAAGGCCCATAATAGCCATGCCAGGCCCGAGCCACGTCACCTCCCTGAGAAGCAGA
ATGGCCTTAGTGCAGTGCGGACCATGGAGGCGTTCCACTTTGTCAGCTATGTGCCTATCACAGGCCGGCT
CTTTGAGCTGGATGGGCTGAAGGTCTACCCCATTGACCATGGGCCCTGGGGGGAGGACGAGGAGTGGACA
GACAAGGCCCGGCGGGTCATCATGGAGCGTATCGGCCTCGCCACTGCAGG
