>Addgene plasmid #78912 | HA-BAP1-F81V-GFP | addgene partial sequence | sequence record 150388 | EGFP-N 5'-CGTCGCCGTCCAGCTCGACCAG-3'
CCTTGCTCACCATGGTGGCGACCGGTGGATCCGCCTGGCGCTTGGCCTTGTAGGGGCGAGAGCGTTTCCG
CCGGTCAGGCTTCCTCTGCTTGTGGAGCCGGCCGATGCTGACCCCTTGGCGCCGCCGCACGGAGATGTTC
TGCTCCACTAGGTTGGCCAGCATGCCTTCCTGAGCCAGCATGGAGATAAAGGTGCAGATGAACTCATCGT
AGTTGTGGGTCCTTCTCTGGTCATCAATCTTGAACTTCTTCCTCTTCTCTACCTCCTCCTTGAGGCACGC
CTCATAGTTTGCAATCTCAGCCTCCACACACTTCAGCAGTGCCAGCAGCTCCTTGGGTGAGTATTTCTCC
CCACTCAAGGGCTCGCCAGGCCTCACCATCCCCGTCTTCTCTCTGCTGTCCGTGGCTTCCACGACCTCCT
TCTCCACTGGGCTGCTGGACCCCTGGCTGCCTTGGATTGGTCTGATGGAGGGCGAGGAACCCTTCCCACC
CTCTGTCAGCGCCAGGGGACTCAGCACCCCATCCTCAGCCAGGTGCAGCAGGCCTGTGCTGATGACAGGA
CCCAGATCACGGACAGCACGGTTGTAGCGTATGCAGTCAACACGCAGCAGGCTGTCATCCTCTCCAAAAA
GCACCTTGGAGATGTGGGAGGTGACAGGGCTGGAGGGCCGCGTCGGGTTGGCTGAGCGGATAGGCGAGCG
CAGTGGCGAGTTGAAAGCACTGCCGATCTCAGAGGCCGTGTCTGTACTCTCATTGCTGGGGGTGGGTGAG
GGCTGCGAGTGTGTGGGCACTGCCACAGCCGGACTCCCAGCCC
