[The description below was written by a language model from this plasmid's Addgene catalogue record.]
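Description:
HA-BAP1-F81V-GFP is a mammalian expression plasmid built on the Clontech pEGFP-N1 backbone (about 4.7 kb without insert). It carries human BAP1, the BRCA1-associated protein 1 deubiquitinase, with the point mutation F81V. The coding sequence was inserted between the EcoRI and BamHI sites of the multiple cloning site, although the record does not say whether these sites survived cloning. Transcription is driven by the CMV immediate-early promoter, which gives strong constitutive expression in most mammalian cell lines. The encoded protein has an HA epitope tag at its N-terminus, supplied with the insert. At its C-terminus it is fused in frame to EGFP, supplied by the backbone. The mutant can therefore be followed by live or fixed-cell fluorescence and also detected or immunoprecipitated through the HA tag.

In bacteria the plasmid is maintained at high copy number under kanamycin selection. Transfected mammalian cells can be selected with G418 through the neomycin resistance marker, so stable lines are possible as well as transient expression. In pEGFP-N1-type vectors a single resistance gene normally serves both purposes. The listed SV40pA reverse sequencing primer is consistent with an SV40 polyadenylation signal downstream of the fusion. No feature table is provided, so the details of these backbone elements are not confirmed in the record.

The associated publication examined how germline BAP1 mutations impair the protein's function in DNA double-strand break repair. This points to use of the construct for comparing the localisation and repair-related behaviour of the F81V variant with wild-type BAP1 in cultured cells.
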