Addgene plasmid #78912: HA-BAP1-F81V-GFP
Purpose: Mammalian expression of BAP1 with F81V and an EGFP fusion
Depositing lab: Michael Hendzel. Publication: Germline mutations in BAP1 impair its function in DNA double-strand break repair. Ismail IH, Davidson R, Gagne JP, Xu ZZ, Poirier GG, Hendzel MJ. Cancer Res. 2014 Aug 15;74(16):4282-94. doi: 10.1158/0008-5472.CAN-13-3109. Epub 2014 Jun 3. PubMed 24894717.
Backbone
  Vector backbone: pEGFP-N1
  Backbone manufacturer: Clontech
  Backbone size w/o insert (bp): 4700
  Vector type: Mammalian Expression
  Selectable markers: Neomycin (select with G418)
Growth in bacteria
  Bacterial resistance: Kanamycin, 50 μg/mL
  Growth temperature: 37°C
  Growth strain: DH5alpha
  Copy number: High Copy
Gene/Insert
  Gene/Insert name: BAP1
  Species: H. sapiens (human)
  Mutation: F81V
  Entrez Gene: BAP1 (a.k.a. HUCEP-13, KURIS, TPDS1, UBM2, UCHL2, UVM2, hucep-6)
  Promoter: CMV
  Tag / fusion protein: HA (N terminal on insert); EGFP (C terminal on backbone)
  Cloning method: Restriction Enzyme; 5′ cloning site EcoRI (unknown if destroyed); 3′ cloning site BamHI (unknown if destroyed)
  Sequencing primers: 5′ CMV-F; 3′ SV40pA-R
Terms and licenses: Academic/Nonprofit Terms; Industry Terms: Not Available to Industry
How to cite: HA-BAP1-F81V-GFP was a gift from Michael Hendzel (Addgene plasmid # 78912 ; http://n2t.net/addgene:78912 ; RRID:Addgene_78912)
